>Addgene plasmid #38050 | pXCX.CMV.CREB.WPRE | depositor full sequence | sequence record 47864 | pXCX.CMV.CREB.WPRE sequence 10960 bps
AATTCATCATCAATAATATACCTTATTTTGGATTGAAGCCAATATGATAATGAGGGGGTGGAGTTTGTGA
CGTGGCGCGGGGCGTGGGAACGGGGCGGGTGACGTAGTAGTGTGGCGGAAGTGTGATGTTGCAAGTGTGG
CGGAACACATGTAAGCGACGGATGTGGCAAAAGTGACGTTTTTGGTGTGCGCCGGTGTACACAGGAAGTG
ACAATTTTCGCGCGGTTTTAGGCGGATGTTGTAGTAAATTTGGGCGTAACCGAGTAAGATTTGGCCATTT
TCGCGGGAAAACTGAATAAGAGGAAGTGAAATCTGAATAATTTTGTGTTACTCATAGCGCGTAATATTTG
TCTAGGGCCGCGGGGACTTTGACCGTTTACGTGGAGACTCGCCCAGGTGTTTTTCTCAGGTGTTTTCCGC
GTTCCGGGTCAAAGTTGGCGTTTTATTATTATAGTCAGTCTAGCTGGTTCCATAGAGCCCACCGCATCCC
CAGCATGCCTGCTATTGTCTTCCCAATCCTCCCCCTTGCTGTCCTGCCCCACCCCACCCCCCAGAATAGA
ATGACACCTACTCAGACAATGCGATGCAATTTCCTCATTTTATTAGGAAAGGACAGTGGGAGTGGCACCT
TCCAGGGTCAAGGAAGGCACGGGGGAGGGGCAAACAACAGATGGCTGGCAACTAGAAGGCACAGTCGAGG
CTGATCGTACCGAGCTCGAATTCCAGGCGGGGAGGCGGCCCAAAGGGAGATCCGACTCGTCTGAGGGCGA
AGGCGAAGACGCGGAAGAGGCCGCAGAGCCGGCAGCAGGCCGCGGGAAGGAAGGTCCGCTGGATTGAGGG
CCGAAGGGACGTAGCAGAAGGACGTCCCGCGCAGAATCCAGGTGGCAACACAGGCGAGCAGCCATGGAAA
GGACGTCAGCTTCCCCGACAACACCACGGAATTGTCAGTGCCCAACAGCCGAGCCCCTGTCCAGCAGCGG
GCAAGGCAGGCGGCGATGAGTTCCGCCGTGGCAATAGGGAGGGGGAAAGCGAAAGTCCCGGAAAGGAGCT
GACAGGTGGTGGCAATGCCCCAACCAGTGGGGGTTGCGTCAGCAAACACAGTGCACACCACGCCACGTTG
CCTGACAACGGGCCACAACTCCTCATAAAGAGACAGCAACCAGGATTTATACAAGGAGGAGAAAATGAAA
GCCATACGGGAAGCAATAGCATGATACAAAGGCATTAAAGCAGCGTATCCACATAGCGTAAAAGGAGCAA
CATAGTTAAGAATACCAGTCAATCTTTCACAAATTTTGTAATCCAGAGGTTGATTGTCGACGGATCCTCT
AGATGCATGCTCGAGCGGCCGCCCTCGAGTTTATTTGTATAGTTCATCCATGCCATGTGTAATCCCAGCA
GCTGTTACAAACTCAAGAAGGACCATGTGGTCTCTCTTTTCGTTGGGATCTTTCGAAAGGGCAGATTGTG
TGGACAGGTAATGGTTGTCTGGTAAAAGGACAGGGCCATCGCCAATTGGAGTATTTTGTTGATAATGGTC
TGCTAGTTGAACGCTTCCATCTTCAATGTTGTGTCTAATTTTGAAGTTAACTTTGATTCCATTCTTTTGT
TTGTCTGCCATGATGTATACATTGTGTGAGTTATAGTTGTATTCCAATTTGTGTCCAAGAATGTTTCCAT
CTTCTTTAAAATCAATACCTTTTAACTCGATTCTATTAACAAGGGTATCACCTTCAAACTTGACTTCAGC
ACGTGTCTTGTAGTTCCCGTCATCTTTGAAAAATATAGTTCTTTCCTGTACATAACCTTCGGGCATGGCA
CTCTTGAAAAAGTCATGCCGTTTCATATGATCTGGGTATCTCGCAAAGCATTGAAGACCATACGCAAAAG
TAGTGACAAGTGTTGGCCATGGAACAGGTAGTTTTCCAGTAGTGCAAATAAATTTAAGGGTAAGTTTTCC
GTATGTTGCATCACCTTCACCCTCTCCACTGACAGAAAATTTGTGCCCATTAACATCACCATCTAATTCA
ACAAGAATTGGGACAACTCCAGTGAAAAGTTCTTCTCCTTTACCCATGGTGGCGGCCCGGTCGACTCTAG
CTAGAGGTACCACGCGTGCCATATTATCATCGTGTTTTTCAAAGGAAAACCACGTCCCCGTGGTTCGGGG
GGCCTAGACGTTTTTTAACCTCGACTAAACACATGTAAAGCATGTGCACCGAGGCCCCAGATCAGATCCC
ATACAATGGGGTACCTTCTGGGCATCCTTCAGCCCCTTGTTGAATACGCTTGAGGAGAGCCATTTGACTC
TTTCCACAACTATCCAACTCACAACGTGGCACTGGGGTTGTGCCGCCTTTGCAGGTGTATCTTATACACG
TGGCTTTTGGCCGCAGAGGCACCTGTCGCCAGGTGGGGGGTTCCGCTGCCTGCAAAGGGTCGCTACAGAC
GTTGTTTGTCTTCAAGAAGCTTCCAGAGGAACTGCTTCCTTCACGACATTCAACAGACCTTGCATTCCTT
TGGCGAGAGGGGAAAGACCCCTAGGAATGCTCGTCAAGAAGACAGGGCCAGGTTTCCGGGCCCTCACATT
GCCAAAAGACGGCAATATGGTGGAAAATAACATATAGACAAACGCACACCGGCCTTATTCCAAGCGGCTT
CGGCCAGTAACGTTAGGGGGGGGGGAGGGAGAGGGGCGGAATTCTTAATCTGACTTGTGGCAGTAAAGGT
CCTTAAGTGCTTTTAGCTCCTCAATCAATGTTTTGTTTTGGTTTTCAAGCACTGCCACTCTGTTCTCTAA
ACATTTCACATATTCTTTCTTCTTTCTACGACATTCTCTTGCTGCTTCCCTGTTCTTCATTAGACGAACC
TCTCTCTTTCGTGCTGCTTCTTCAGCAGGCTGTGTAGGAAGTGCTGGGGAGGACGCCATAACAACTCCAG
GGGCAATGGTGCTAGTGGGTGCTGTGCGAATCTGGTATGTTTGTACATCACCAGAGGCAGCTTGAACAAC
AACTTGGTTGCTGGGCACTAGAATCTGCTGTCCATCAGTGGTCTGTGCATATTGTAGAATGGTAGTACCC
GGCTGAGTGGCAGCTGCATTGGTCATGGTTAATGTCTGCAGGCCCTGTACCCCATCGGTACCATTGTTAG
CCAGCTGTATTGCTCCTCCCTGGGTAATGGCAATATACTGCCCACTGCTAGTTTGGTAAATCGGGGTTGG
CACTGTTACAGTGGTGATGGCAGGGGCTGAAGTCTCTTCTTCTGATTTTTCTTCTTCAATCCTTGGCACC
CCTGGTGCATCAGAAGATAAGTCATTCAAAATTTTCCTGTAGGAAGGCCTCCTTGAAAGGATTTCCCTTC
GTTTTTGGGAATCAGTTACACTATCCACAGACTCCTGTGAATCTTCACTTTCTGCAATAGTTGAAATCTG
AGTTCCGGAGAAAAGTCTTTTTAAGTCCTTACAGGAAGACTGAACTGTTTGGACTTGTGGAGACTGAATA
ACTGATGGCTGGGCCGCCTGGATGACCCCATGGACCTGGACTGTCTGCCCATTGGGCAGCTGCACTAAGG
TTACAGTGGGAGCAGATGACGTCGCATGAGCTGCTGGCATGGATACCTGGGCTAATGTGGCAATCTGTGG
CTGGGCTTGAACTGTCATTTGTTGACTTTCAGCTTCTGTTACAGCAGCATCTCCACTCTGCTGGTTGTCT
GCTCCAGAGTCCATGGTCATGGTGGAATTCTCGAGGCTAGCCTATAGTGAGTCGTATTAAGTACTCTAGC
CTTAAGAGCTGTAATTGAACTGGGAGTGGACACCTGTGGAGAGAAAGGCAAAGTGGATGTCAGTAAGACC
AATAGGTGCCTATCAGAAACGCAAGAGTCTTCTCTGTCTCGACAAGCCCAGTTTCTATTGGTCTCCTTAA
ACCTGTCTTGTAACCTTGATACTTACCTGCCCAGTGCCTCACGACCAACTTCTGCAGCTTAAGTTCGAGA
CTGTTGTGTCAGAAGCACTGACTGCGTTAGCAATTTAACTGTGATAAACTACCGCAATAAAGCTTCTAGT
GATCTGACGGTTCACTAAACGGATCCGAGCTCGGTACCAAGCTTCCGGTCTCCCTATAGTGAGTCGTATT
AATTTCGATAAGCCAGTTAAGCAGTGGGTTCTCTAGTTAGCCAGAGAGCTCTGCTTATATAGACCTCCCA
CCGTACACGCCTACCGCCCATTTGCGTCAATGGGGCGGAGTTGTTACGACATTTTGGAAAGTCCCGTTGA
TTTTGGTGCCAAAACAAACTCCCATTGACGTCAATGGGGTGGAGACTTGGAAATCCCCGTGAGTCAAACC
GCTATCCACGCCCATTGATGTACTGCCAAAACCGCATCACCATGGTAATAGCGATGACTAATACGTAGAT
GTACTGCCAAGTAGGAAAGTCCCATAAGGTCATGTACTGGGCATAATGCCAGGCGGGCCATTTACCGTCA
TTGACGTCAATAGGGGGCGTACTTGGCATATGATACACTTGATGTACTGCCAAGTGGGCAGTTTACCGTA
AATACTCCACCCATTGACGTCAATGGAAAGTCCCTATTGGCGTTACTATGGGAACATACGTCATTATTGA
CGTCAATGGGCGGGGGTCGTTGGGCGGTCAGCCAGGCGGGCCATTTACCGTAAGTTATGTAACGCGGAAC
TCCATATATGGGCTATGAACTAATGACCCCGTAATTGATTACTATTAATAACTAGTCAATAATCAATGTC
AACGCGTATATCTGGCCCGTACATCGCTAGANGATCTGGAAGGTGCTGAGGTACGATGAGACCCGCACCA
GGTGCAGACCCTGCGAGTGTGGCGGTAAACATATTAGGAACCAGCCTGTGATGCTGGATGTGACCGAGGA
GCTGAGGCCCGATCACTTGGTGCTGGCCTGCACCCGCGCTGAGTTTGGCTCTAGCGATGAAGATACAGAT
TGAGGTACTGAAATGTGTGGGCGTGGCTTAAGGGTGGGAAAGAATATATAAGGTGGGGGTCTTATGTAGT
TTTGTATCTGTTTTGCAGCAGCCGCCGCCGCCATGAGCACCAACTCGTTTGATGGAAGCATTGTGAGCTC
ATATTTGACAACGCGCATGCCCCCATGGGCCGGGGTGCGTCAGAATGTGATGGGCTCCAGCATTGATGGT
CGCCCCGTCCTGCCCGCAAACTCTACTACCTTGACCTACGAGACCGTGTCTGGAACGCCGTTGGAGACTG
CAGCCTCCGCCGCCGCTTCAGCCGCTGCAGCCACCGCCCGCGGGATTGTGACTGACTTTGCTTTCCTGAG
CCCGCTTGCAAGCAGTGCAGCTTCCCGTTCATCCGCCCGCGATGACAAGTTGACGGCTCTTTTGGCACAA
TTGGATTCTTTGACCCGGGAACTTAATGTCGTTTCTCAGCAGCTGTTGGATCTGCGCCAGCAGGTTTCTG
CCCTGAAGGCTTCCTCCCCTCCCAATGCGGTTTAAAACATAAATAAAAAACCAGACTCTGTTTGGATTTG
GATCAAGCAAGTGTCTTGCTGTCTTTATTTAGGGGTTTTGCGCGCGCGGTAGGCCCGGGACCAGCGGTCT
CGGTCGTTGAGGGTCCTGTGTATTTTTTCCAGGACGTGGTAAAGGTGACTCTGGATGTTCAGATACATGG
GCATAAGCCCGTCTCTGGGGTGGAGGTAGCACCACTGCAGAGCTTCATGCTGCGGGGTGGTGTTGTAGAT
GATCCAGTCGTAGCAGGAGCGCTGGGCGTGGTGCCTAAAAATGTCTTTCAGTAGCAAGCTGATTGCCAGG
GGCAGGCCCTTGGTGTAAGTGTTTACAAAGCGGTTAAGCTGGGATGGGTGCATACGTGGGGATATGAGAT
GCATCTTGGACTGTATTTTTAGGTTGGCTATGTTCCCAGCCATATCCCTCCGGGGATTCATGTTGTGCAG
AACCACCAGCACAGTGTATCCGGTGCACTTGGGAAATTTGTCATGTAGCTTAGAAGGAAATGCGTGGAAG
AACTTGGAGACGCCCTTGTGACCTCCAAGATTTTCCATGCATTCGTCCATAATGATGGCAATGGGCCCAC
GGGCGGCGGCCTGGGCGAAGATATTTCTGGGATCACTAACGTCATAGTTGTGTTCCAGGATGAGATCGTC
ATAGGCCATTTTTACAAAGCGCGGGCGGAGGGTGCCAGACTGCGGTATAATGGTTCCATCCGGCCCAGGG
GCGTAGTTACCCTCACAGATTTGCATTTCCCACGCTTTGAGTTCAGATGGGGGGATCATGTCTACCTGCG
GGGCGATGAAGAAAACGGTTTCCGGGGTAGGGGAGATCAGCTGGGAAGAAAGCAGGTTCCTGAGCAGCTG
CGACTTACCGCAGCCGGTGGGCCCGTAAATCACACCTATTACCGGGTGCAACTGGTAGTTAAGAGAGCTG
CAGCTGCCGTCATCCCTGAGCAGGGGGGCCACTTCGTTAAGCATGTCCCTGACTCGCATGTTTTCCCTGA
CCAAATCCGCCAGAAGGCGCTCGCCGCCCAGCGATAGCAGTTCTTGCAAGGAAGCAAAGTTTTTCAACGG
TTTGAGACCGTCCGCCGTAGGCATGCTTTTGAGCGTTTGACCAAGCAGTTCCAGGCGGTCCCACAGCTCG
GTCACCTGCTCTACGGCATCTCGATCCAGCATATCTCCTCGTTTCGCGGGTTGGGGCGGCTTTCGCTGTA
CGGCAGTAGTCGGTGCTCGTCCAGACGGGCCAGGGTCATGTCTTTCCACGGGCGCAGGGTCCTCGTCAGC
GTAGTCTGGGTCACGGTGAAGGGGTGCGCTCCGGGCTGCGCGCTGGCCAGGGTGCGCTTGAGGCTGGTCC
TGCTGGTGCTGAAGCGCTGCCGGTCTTCGCCCTGCGCGTCGGCCAGGTAGCATTTGACCATGGTGTCATA
GTCCAGCCCCTCCGCGGCGTGGCCCTTGGCGCGCAGCTTGCCCTTGGAGGAGGCGCCGCACGAGGGGCAG
TGCAGACTTTTGAGGGCGTAGAGCTTGGGCGCGAGAAATACCGATTCCGGGGAGTAGGCATCCGCGCCGC
AGGCCCCGCAGACGGTCTCGCATTCCACGAGCCAGGTGAGCTCTGGCCGTTCGGGGTCAAAAACCAGGTT
TCCCCCATGCTTTTTGATGCGTTTCTTACCTCTGGTTTCCATGAGCCGGTGTCCACGCTCGGTGACGAAA
AGGCTGTCCGTGTCCCCGTATACAGACTTGAGAGGCCTGTCCTCGACCGATGCCCTTGAGAGCCTTCAAC
CCAGTCAGCTCCTTCCGGTGGGCGCGGGGCATGACTATCGTCGCCGCACTTATGACTGTCTTCTTTATCA
TGCAACTCGTAGGACAGGTGCCGGCAGCGCTCTGGGTCATTTTCGGCGAGGACCGCTTTCGCTGGAGCGC
GACGATGATCGGCCTGTCGCTTGCGGTATTCGGAATCTTGCACGCCCTCGCTCAAGCCTTCGTCACTGGT
CCCGCCACCAAACGTTTCGGCGAGAAGCAGGCCATTATCGCCGGCATGGCGGCCGACGCGCTGGGCTACG
TCTTGCTGGCGTTCGCGACGCGAGGCTGGATGGCCTTCCCCATTATGATTCTTCTCGCTTCCGGCGGCAT
CGGGATGCCCGCGTTGCAGGCCATGCTGTCCAGGCAGGTAGATGACGACCATCAGGGACAGCTTCAAGGA
TCGCTCGCGGCTCTTACCAGCCTAACTTCGATCACTGGACCGCTGATCGTCACGGCGATTTATGCCGCCT
CGGCGAGCACATGGAACGGGTTGGCATGGATTGTAGGCGCCGCCCTATACCTTGTCTGCCTCCCCGCGTT
GCGTCGCGGTGCATGGAGCCGGGCCACCTCGACCTGAATGGAAGCCGGCGGCACCTCGCTAACGGATTCA
CCACTCCAAGAATTGGAGCCAATCAATTCTTGCGGAGAACTGTGAATGCGCAAACCAACCCTTGGCAGAA
CATATCCATCGCGTCCGCCATCTCCAGCAGCCGCACGCGGCGCATCTCGGGCAGCGTTGGGTCCTGGCCA
CGGGTGCGCATGATCGTGCTCCTGTCGTTGAGGACCCGGCTAGGCTGGCGGGGTTGCCTTACTGGTTAGC
AGAATGAATCACCGATACGCGAGCGAACGTGAAGCGACTGCTGCTGCAAAACGTCTGCGACCTGAGCAAC
AACATGAATGGTCTTCGGTTTCCGTGTTTCGTAAAGTCTGGAAACGCGGAAGTCAGCGCCCTGCACCATT
ATGTTCCGGATCTGCATCGCAGGATGCTGCTGGCTACCCTGTGGAACACCTACATCTGTATTAACGAAGC
GCTGGCATTGACCCTGAGTGATTTTTCTCTGGTCCCGCCGCATCCATACCGCCAGTTGTTTACCCTCACA
ACGTTCCAGTAACCGGGCATGTTCATCATCAGTAACCCGTATCGTGAGCATCCTCTCTCGTTTCATCGGT
ATCATTACCCCCATGAACAGAAATCCCCCTTACACGGAGGCATCAGTGACCAAACAGGAAAAAACCGCCC
TTAACATGGCCCGCTTTATCAGAAGCCAGACATTAACGCTTCTGGAGAAACTCAACGAGCTGGACGCGGA
TGAACAGGCAGACATCTGTGAATCGCTTCACGACCACGCTGATGAGCTTTACCGCAGCTGCCTCGCGCGT
TTCGGTGATGACGGTGAAAACCTCTGACACATGCAGCTCCCGGAGACGGTCACAGCTTGTCTGTAAGCGG
ATGCCGGGAGCAGACAAGCCCGTCAGGGCGCGTCAGCGGGTGTTGGCGGGTGTCGGGGCGCAGCCATGAC
CCAGTCACGTAGCGATAGCGGAGTGTATACTGGCTTAACTATGCGGCATCAGAGCAGATTGTACTGAGAG
TGCACCATATGCGGTGTGAAATACCGCACAGATGCGTAAGGAGAAAATACCGCATCAGGCGCTCTTCCGC
TTCCTCGCTCACTGACTCGCTGCGCTCGGTCGTTCGGCTGCGGCGAGCGGTATCAGCTCACTCAAAGGCG
GTAATACGGTTATCCACAGAATCAGGGGATAACGCAGGAAAGAACATGTGAGCAAAAGGCCAGCAAAAGG
CCAGGAACCGTAAAAAGGCCGCGTTGCTGGCGTTTTTCCATAGGCTCCGCCCCCCTGACGAGCATCACAA
AAATCGACGCTCAAGTCAGAGGTGGCGAAACCCGACAGGACTATAAAGATACCAGGCGTTTCCCCCTGGA
AGCTCCCTCGTGCGCTCTCCTGTTCCGACCCTGCCGCTTACCGGATACCTGTCCGCCTTTCTCCCTTCGG
GAAGCGTGGCGCTTTCTCATAGCTCACGCTGTAGGTATCTCAGTTCGGTGTAGGTCGTTCGCTCCAAGCT
GGGCTGTGTGCACGAACCCCCCGTTCAGCCCGACCGCTGCGCCTTATCCGGTAACTATCGTCTTGAGTCC
AACCCGGTAAGACACGACTTATCGCCACTGGCAGCAGCCACTGGTAACAGGATTAGCAGAGCGAGGTATG
TAGGCGGTGCTACAGAGTTCTTGAAGTGGTGGCCTAACTACGGCTACACTAGAAGGACAGTATTTGGTAT
CTGCGCTCTGCTGAAGCCAGTTACCTTCGGAAAAAGAGTTGGTAGCTCTTGATCCGGCAAACAAACCACC
GCTGGTAGCGGTGGTTTTTTTGTTTGCAAGCAGCAGATTACGCGCAGAAAAAAAGGATCTCAAGAAGATC
CTTTGATCTTTTCTACGGGGTCTGACGCTCAGTGGAACGAAAACTCACGTTAAGGGATTTTGGTCATGAG
ATTATCAAAAAGGATCTTCACCTAGATCCTTTTAAATTAAAAATGAAGTTTTAAATCAATCTAAAGTATA
TATGAGTAAACTTGGTCTGACAGTTACCAATGCTTAATCAGTGAGGCACCTATCTCAGCGATCTGTCTAT
TTCGTTCATCCATAGTTGCCTGACTCCCCGTCGTGTAGATAACTACGATACGGGAGGGCTTACCATCTGG
CCCCAGTGCTGCAATGATACCGCGAGACCCACGCTCACCGGCTCCAGATTTATCAGCAATAAACCAGCCA
GCCGGAAGGGCCGAGCGCAGAAGTGGTCCTGCAACTTTATCCGCCTCCATCCAGTCTATTAATTGTTGCC
GGGAAGCTAGAGTAAGTAGTTCGCCAGTTAATAGTTTGCGCAACGTTGTTGCCATTGCTGCAGGCATCGT
GGTGTCACGCTCGTCGTTTGGTATGGCTTCATTCAGCTCCGGTTCCCAACGATCAAGGCGAGTTACATGA
TCCCCCATGTTGTGCAAAAAAGCGGTTAGCTCCTTCGGTCCTCCGATCGTTGTCAGAAGTAAGTTGGCCG
CAGTGTTATCACTCATGGTTATGGCAGCACTGCATAATTCTCTTACTGTCATGCCATCCGTAAGATGCTT
TTCTGTGACTGGTGAGTACTCAACCAAGTCATTCTGAGAATAGTGTATGCGGCGACCGAGTTGCTCTTGC
CCGGCGTCAACACGGGATAATACCGCGCCACATAGCAGAACTTTAAAAGTGCTCATCATTGGAAAACGTT
CTTCGGGGCGAAAACTCTCAAGGATCTTACCGCTGTTGAGATCCAGTTCGATGTAACCCACTCGTGCACC
CAACTGATCTTCAGCATCTTTTACTTTCACCAGCGTTTCTGGGTGAGCAAAAACAGGAAGGCAAAATGCC
GCAAAAAAGGGAATAAGGGCGACACGGAAATGTTGAATACTCATACTCTTCCTTTTTCAATATTATTGAA
GCATTTATCAGGGTTATTGTCTCATGAGCGGATACATATTTGAATGTATTTAGAAAAATAAACAAATAGG
GGTTCCGCGCACATTTCCCCGAAAAGTGCCACCTGACGTCTAAGAAACCATTATTATCATGACATTAACC
TATAAAAATAGGCGTATCACGAGGCCCTTTCGTCTTCAAG
Features (pLannotate 1.2.2; 24 found; start..end, strand, type, name):
      5..107     +  repeat_region  ITR: inverted terminal repeat of human adenovirus serotype 5 inverted
    195..345     +  misc_signal    Ad5 Ψ: packaging signal for adenovirus serotype 5
    470..694     -  polyA_signal   bGH poly(A) signal: bovine growth hormone polyadenylation signal
    727..1315    -  misc_feature   WPRE: woodchuck hepatitis virus posttranscriptional regulatory element
   1364..2077    -  CDS            GFPmut2: GFPmut2 is a basic (constitutively fluorescent) green fluorescent protein published in 1996, derived from Aequorea victoria. It is reported to be a very rapidly-maturing weak dimer.
   2124..2696    -  misc_feature   IRES: internal ribosome entry site (IRES) of the encephalomyocarditis virus (EMCV)
   2708..3730    -  CDS            Creb1: CREB1_RAT - Also known as Creb-1. Experimental evidence at protein level: Swiss-Prot protein existence level 1. Phosphorylation-dependent transcription factor that stimulates transcription upon binding to the DNA cAMP response element (CRE), a sequence present in many viral and cellular promoters. Transcription activation is enhanced by the TORC coactivators which act independently of Ser-119 phosphorylation. Involved in different cellular processes including the synchronization of circadian rhythmicity and the differentiation of adipose cells (By similarity). From Rattus norvegicus (Rat).
   3751..3769    -  promoter       T7 promoter: promoter for bacteriophage T7 RNA polymerase
   3814..3946    -  intron         chimeric intron: chimera between introns from human β-globin and immunoglobulin heavy chain genes
   4061..4081    -  promoter       tight TRE promoter (fragment): Tet-responsive promoter PTight, consisting of seven tet operator sequences followed by the minimal CMV promoter
   4113..4131    -  promoter       T7 promoter: promoter for bacteriophage T7 RNA polymerase
   4147..4181    -  LTR            5' LTR (truncated) (fragment): truncated 5' long terminal repeat (LTR) from HIV-1
   4177..4380    -  promoter       CMV promoter: human cytomegalovirus (CMV) immediate early promoter
   4381..4760    -  enhancer       CMV enhancer: human cytomegalovirus immediate early enhancer
   4794..4970    +  CDS            E1B (fragment): E1B55_ADE02 - Experimental evidence at protein level: Swiss-Prot protein existence level 1. Plays a major role to prevent cellular inhibition of viral genome replication. Assembles an SCF-like E3 ubiquitin ligase complex based on the cellular proteins ELOB, ELOC, CUL5 and RBX1, in cooperation with viral E4orf6. This viral RING-type ligase ubiquitinates cellular substrates and targets them to proteasomal degradation: TP53/p53, LIG4, MRE11-RAD50-NBS1 (MRN) complex, ITGA3, DAXX and BLM. Degradation of host TP53/p53 activity is essential for preventing E1A-induced TP53 accumulation that would othe
   5073..5492    +  CDS            IX: CAP9_ADE05 - Experimental evidence at protein level: Swiss-Prot protein existence level 1. Structural component of the virion that acts as a cement protein on the capsid exterior and forms triskelion structures consisting of three molecules that stabilize three hexon trimers at the center of each icosahedral facet and fixes the peripentonal hexons. Dispensable for assembly. During virus entry, recruits the anterograde motor kinesin-1 to the capsid docked at the nuclear pore complex thereby subjecting the docked capsid to a pulling force. The resulting tension leads to capsid disruption, disper
   5558..6892    -  CDS            IVa2: PKG1_ADE05 - Experimental evidence at protein level: Swiss-Prot protein existence level 1. Component of the packaging machinery which encapsidates the viral DNA into preformed capsids and transcriptional activator of the viral major late promoter (MLP). Binds, along with packaging proteins 2 and 3, to the specific packaging sequence on the left end of viral genomic DNA and displays ATPase activity thereby providing the power stroke of the packaging machinery. The activity of packaging protein IVa2 is stimulated by protein 33K which acts as a terminase. May be the protein that pumps DNA into th
   7253..7877    +  CDS            TcR (fragment): tetracycline efflux protein; tet; confers resistance to tetracycline
   8119..8499    -  CDS            YPB1_ECOLX: Protein predicted: Swiss-Prot protein existence level 4. From Escherichia coli.
   8516..8707    +  CDS            rop: Rop protein, which maintains plasmids at low copy number; rop
   8809..8949    +  misc_feature   bom: basis of mobility region from pBR322
   9135..9723    -  rep_origin     ori: high-copy-number ColE1/pMB1/pBR322/pUC origin of replication
   9894..10754   -  CDS            AmpR: β-lactamase; bla; confers resistance to ampicillin, carbenicillin, and related antibiotics
  10755..10859   -  promoter       AmpR promoter: bla
