[The description below was written by a language model from this plasmid's Addgene catalogue record and pLannotate feature annotations shown in this document.]
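Description:
pXCX.CMV.CREB.WPRE is a 10,960 bp adenoviral shuttle plasmid built on the pXCXCMV backbone for overexpressing rat CREB (Creb1, cAMP responsive element binding protein 1) in mammalian cells. The bacterial portion is pBR322-derived, carrying a ColE1/pMB1-type origin together with rop and bom, an ampicillin resistance gene with its own promoter for selection, and a residual fragment of the tetracycline resistance gene. The viral portion comprises the left end of human adenovirus serotype 5: an inverted terminal repeat and the Ψ packaging signal. Downstream of the expression cassette lie an E1B fragment and the protein IX and IVa2 coding regions. In shuttle vectors of this type, such flanking sequence typically provides homology for recombination with an adenoviral genomic plasmid, placing the cassette in the E1 region of a recombinant virus. The record itself does not describe the rescue procedure.

The expression cassette lies in reverse orientation relative to the ITR. The CMV immediate early enhancer and promoter, followed by a chimeric intron, drive a bicistronic transcript. This encodes the roughly 1 kb CREB coding sequence, then an EMCV IRES and a GFP reporter, described by the depositor as EGFP and matched by the annotation software to GFPmut2. Transduced cells can therefore be identified by green fluorescence. A WPRE precedes the bovine growth hormone polyadenylation signal and serves to enhance transcript stability and expression. The short T7, TRE and HIV LTR hits appear to be small fragments or incidental matches rather than functional elements. According to the depositor, the plasmid is intended for CMV-driven CREB overexpression. The associated publication used adenoviral CREB expression to examine protection of neurons from apoptotic and excitotoxic stress.
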