Addgene plasmid #38050: pXCX.CMV.CREB.WPRE
Depositing lab: James Uney. Depositing organization: University of Bristol. Publication: Adenoviral expression of CREB protects neurons from apoptotic and excitotoxic stress. Glover CP, Heywood DJ, Bienemann AS, Deuschle U, Kew JN, Uney JB. Neuroreport. 2004 May 19;15(7):1171-5. 10.1097/00001756-200405190-00018 PubMed 15129168.
Backbone
  Vector backbone: pXCXCMV
  Total vector size (bp): 10960
  Modifications to backbone: co-expresses EGFP using an IRES
  Vector type: Mammalian Expression, Adenoviral
Growth in bacteria
  Bacterial resistance: Ampicillin, 100 μg/mL
  Growth temperature: 37°C
  Growth strain: NEB Stable
  Copy number: Unknown
Gene/Insert
  Gene/Insert name: CREB (alt names: cAMP responsive element binding protein 1; creb1)
  Species: R. norvegicus (rat)
  Insert size (bp): 1026
  GenBank ID: NM_031017.1
  Entrez Gene: Creb1 (a.k.a. Creb)
  Promoter: CMV
  Cloning method: Restriction Enzyme; 5′ cloning site unknown (unknown if destroyed); 3′ cloning site unknown (unknown if destroyed)
  Sequencing primers: 5′ CMV-F
Terms and licenses: Academic/Nonprofit Terms; Industry Terms: Not Available to Industry
Depositor comments: Adenoviral plasmid for overexpression of CREB from CMV promoter
How to cite: pXCX.CMV.CREB.WPRE was a gift from James Uney (Addgene plasmid # 38050 ; http://n2t.net/addgene:38050 ; RRID:Addgene_38050)
