>Addgene plasmid #38050 | pXCX.CMV.CREB.WPRE | addgene partial sequence | sequence record 48808 | chim-int-F 5'-TCTTACTGACATCCACTTTGCC-3'
ATTACAGCTCTTAAGGCTAGAGTACTTAATACGACTCACTATAGGCTAGCCTCGAGAATTCCACCATGAC
CATGGACTCTGGAGCAGACAACCAGCAGAGTGGAGATGCTGCTGTAACAGAAGCTGAAAGTCAACAAATG
ACAGTTCAAGCCCAGCCACAGATTGCCACATTAGCCCAGGTATCCATGCCAGCAGCTCATGCGACGTCAT
CTGCTCCCACTGTAACCTTAGTGCAGCTGCCCAATGGGCAGACAGTCCAGGTCCATGGGGTCATCCAGGC
GGCCCAGCCATCAGTTATTCAGTCTCCACAAGTCCAAACAGTTCAGTCTTCCTGTAAGGACTTAAAAAGA
CTTTTCTCCGGAACTCAGATTTCAACTATTGCAGAAAGTGAAGATTCACAGGAGTCTGTGGATAGTGTAA
CTGATTCCCAAAAACGAAGGGAAATCCTTTCAAGGAGGCCTTCCTACAGGAAAATTTTGAATGACTTATC
TTCTGATGCACCAGGGGTGCCAAGGATTGAAGAAGAAAAATCAGAAGAAGAGACTTCAGCCCCTGCCATC
ACCACTGTAACAGTGCCAACCCCGATTTACCAAACTAGCAGTGGGCAGTATATTGCCATTACCCAGGGAG
GAGCAATACAGCTGGCTAACAATGGTACCGATGGGGTACAGGGCCTGCAGACATTAACCATGACCAATGC
AGCTGCCACTCAGCCGGGTACTACCATTCTACAATATGCACAGACCACTGATGGACAGCAGATTCTAGTG
CCCAGCAACCAAGTTGTTGTTCAAGCTGCCTCTGGTGATGTACAAACATACCAGATTCGCACAGCACCC
