>Addgene plasmid #38050 | pXCX.CMV.CREB.WPRE | addgene partial sequence | sequence record 134485 | WPRE-R 5'-CATAGCGTAAAAGGAGCAACA-3'
ATCCAGAGGTTGATTGTCGACGGATCCTCTAGATGCATGCTCGAGCGGCCGCCCTCGAGTTTATTTGTAT
AGTTCATCCATGCCATGTGTAATCCCAGCAGCTGTTACAAACTCAAGAAGGACCATGTGGTCTCTCTTTT
CGTTGGGATCTTTCGAAAGGGCAGATTGTGTGGACAGGTAATGGTTGTCTGGTAAAAGGACAGGGCCATC
GCCAATTGGAGTATTTTGTTGATAATGGTCTGCTAGTTGAACGCTTCCATCTTCAATGTTGTGTCTAATT
TTGAAGTTAACTTTGATTCCATTCTTTTGTTTGTCTGCCATGATGTATACATTGTGTGAGTTATAGTTGT
ATTCCAATTTGTGTCCAAGAATGTTTCCATCTTCTTTAAAATCAATACCTTTTAACTCGATTCTATTAAC
AAGGGTATCACCTTCAAACTTGACTTCAGCACGTGTCTTGTAGTTCCCGTCATCTTTGAAAAATATAGTT
CTTTCCTGTACATAACCTTCGGGCATGGCACTCTTGAAAAAGTCATGCCGTTTCATATGATCTGGGTATC
TCGCAAAGCATTGAAGACCATACGCAAAAGTAGTGACAAGTGTTGGCCATGGAACAGGTAGTTTTCCAGT
AGTGCAAATAAATTTAAGGGTAAGTTTTCCGTATGTTGCATCACCTTCACCCTCTCCACTGACAGAAAAT
TTGTGCCCATTAACATCACCATCTAATTCAACAAGAATTGGGACAACTCCAGTGAAAAGTTCTTCTCCTT
TACCCATGGTGGCGGCCCGGTCGACTCTAGCTAGAGGTACCACGCGTGCCATATTATCATCGTGTTTTT
